Addgene plasmid #90674: ECT2 B1.4 gRNA
Purpose: 3rd generation lentiviral gRNA plasmid targeting human ECT2
Depositing lab: Iain Cheeseman. Depositing organization: Whitehead Institute for Biomedical Research. Publication: Large-Scale Analysis of CRISPR/Cas9 Cell-Cycle Knockouts Reveals the Diversity of p53-Dependent Responses to Cell-Cycle Defects. McKinley KL, Cheeseman IM. Dev Cell. 2017 Feb 27;40(4):405-420.e2. doi: 10.1016/j.devcel.2017.01.012. Epub 2017 Feb 16. PubMed 28216383.
Backbone
  Vector backbone: pLenti-sgRNA
  Backbone manufacturer: Eric Lander & David Sabatini labs (Addgene plasmid #71409)
  Backbone size w/o insert (bp): 9151
  Vector type: Lentiviral, CRISPR
  Selectable markers: Puromycin
Growth in bacteria
  Bacterial resistance: Ampicillin, 100 μg/mL
  Growth temperature: 37°C
  Growth strain: NEB Stable
  Copy number: Unknown
Gene/Insert
  Gene/Insert name: ECT2 (Guide Designation B1.4) (alt name: pKMKO series)
  gRNA/shRNA sequence: CACCgATTTGTAGTCACGGACTTTC
  Species: H. sapiens (human)
  Promoter: U6
  Cloning method: Restriction Enzyme; 5′ cloning site BsmBI (destroyed during cloning); 3′ cloning site BsmBI (destroyed during cloning)
  Sequencing primers: 5′ hU6-F (5'-GAGGGCCTATTTCCCATGATT-3'); 3′ EF1a-R (5'-CACGGCGACTACTGCACTTA-3')
Terms and licenses: Academic/Nonprofit Terms; Industry Terms: Not Available to Industry
Depositor comments: Please note that gRNA target sequence listed is not strictly the 20nt spacer sequence, but also contains the 5' BsmBI overhang. For more information about knockout human cell lines generated using this plasmid, please see http://cellcycleknockouts.wi.mit.edu/ .
How to cite: ECT2 B1.4 gRNA was a gift from Iain Cheeseman (Addgene plasmid # 90674 ; http://n2t.net/addgene:90674 ; RRID:Addgene_90674)
