[The description below was written by a language model from this plasmid's Addgene catalogue record and pLannotate feature annotations shown in this document.]
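Description:
ECT2 B1.4 gRNA is a third-generation lentiviral CRISPR guide plasmid built on the pLenti-sgRNA backbone and designed to target human ECT2. It is propagated in E. coli through a high-copy ColE1/pUC-type origin with ampicillin resistance (AmpR), and it also carries an f1 origin and remnants of lac/lacZα cloning-vector sequence flanked by T3 and T7 promoters. The catalogue lists a backbone size of 9151 bp without insert. The sequenced record is 7,302 nt, which would be consistent with loss of a stuffer fragment when the guide was cloned, although the record does not explain the difference.

The viral cassette begins with an RSV promoter driving a truncated HIV-1 5' LTR, which makes genomic RNA production Tat-independent. This is followed by the Ψ packaging signal with a partial gag sequence, and then the Rev response element for Rev-dependent nuclear export. Inside the vector, a human U6 RNA polymerase III promoter expresses the ECT2 spacer joined to the S. pyogenes Cas9 guide scaffold. The guide oligonucleotides were inserted at BsmBI sites that were destroyed in cloning, and the depositor notes that the listed guide sequence includes the 5' BsmBI overhang as well as the spacer itself. Downstream, a cPPT/CTS element precedes an EF-1α core promoter driving puromycin N-acetyltransferase for selection of transduced mammalian cells. A WPRE then enhances transcript expression, and a self-inactivating ΔU3 3' LTR closes the cassette. An SV40 poly(A) signal and SV40 origin lie outside the LTRs.

The plasmid encodes no Cas9, so the nuclease must be supplied separately in the target cells. It belongs to a guide series used for large-scale knockout analysis of cell-cycle genes in human cell lines.
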