Features (pLannotate 1.2.2; 27 found; start..end, strand, type, name):
      4..96      +  CDS            lacI (fragment): lac repressor; lacI; The lac repressor binds to the lac operator to inhibit transcription in E. coli. This inhibition can be relieved by adding lactose or isopropyl-β-D-thiogalactopyranoside (IPTG).
    109..130     +  protein_bind   CAP binding site: CAP binding activates transcription in the presence of cAMP. E. coli catabolite activator protein
    145..175     +  promoter       lac promoter: promoter for the E. coli lac operon
    183..199     +  protein_bind   lac operator: The lac repressor binds to the lac operator to inhibit transcription in E. coli. This inhibition can be relieved by adding lactose or isopropyl-β-D-thiogalactopyranoside (IPTG). lac repressor encoded by lacI
    244..262     +  promoter       T3 promoter: promoter for bacteriophage T3 RNA polymerase
    290..516     +  promoter       RSV promoter: Rous sarcoma virus enhancer/promoter
    517..697     +  LTR            5' LTR (truncated): truncated 5' long terminal repeat (LTR) from HIV-1
    744..869     +  misc_feature   HIV-1 Ψ: packaging signal of human immunodeficiency virus type 1
    853..1216    +  CDS            HIV-1 gag (fragment): gag protein from human immunodeficiency virus 1; gag
   1362..1595    +  misc_feature   RRE: The Rev response element (RRE) of HIV-1 allows for Rev-dependent mRNA export from the nucleus to the cytoplasm.
   1972..1998    +  CDS            Rev (fragment): human immunodeficiency virus 1 (HIV-1) Rev protein; rev; enhances nuclear export of unspliced and incompletely spliced viral mRNAs
   2002..2242    +  promoter       U6 promoter: RNA polymerase III promoter for human U6 snRNA
   2290..2357    +  misc_RNA       tracrRNA (fragment): trans-activating CRISPR RNA for the Streptococcus pyogenes CRISPR/Cas9 system
   2406..2523    +  misc_feature   cPPT/CTS: central polypurine tract and central termination sequence of HIV-1
   2592..2803    +  promoter       EF-1α core promoter: core promoter for human elongation factor EF-1α
   2829..3428    +  CDS            PuroR (fragment): puromycin N-acetyltransferase; pac from Streptomyces; confers resistance to puromycin
   3444..4032    +  misc_feature   WPRE: woodchuck hepatitis virus posttranscriptional regulatory element
   4083..4102    +  misc_feature   cPPT/CTS (fragment): central polypurine tract and central termination sequence of HIV-1
   4104..4337    +  LTR            3' LTR (ΔU3): self-inactivating 3' long terminal repeat (LTR) from HIV-1
   4415..4536    +  polyA_signal   SV40 poly(A) signal: SV40 polyadenylation signal
   4576..4711    +  rep_origin     SV40 ori: SV40 origin of replication
   4732..4750    -  promoter       T7 promoter: promoter for bacteriophage T7 RNA polymerase
   4758..4913    +  CDS            lacZα (fragment): LacZα fragment of β-galactosidase; lacZ fragment
   4918..5346    +  rep_origin     f1 ori (sequence partly withheld): f1 bacteriophage origin of replication; arrow indicates direction of (+) strand synthesis
   5399..5503    +  promoter       AmpR promoter: bla
   5504..6364    +  CDS            AmpR: β-lactamase; bla; confers resistance to ampicillin, carbenicillin, and related antibiotics
   6535..7123    +  rep_origin     ori: high-copy-number ColE1/pMB1/pBR322/pUC origin of replication
>Addgene plasmid #90674 | ECT2 B1.4 gRNA | addgene full sequence | sequence record 183175 | Addgene NGS Result
AGAGCGCCCAATACGCAAACCGCCTCTCCCCGCGCGTTGGCCGATTCATTAATGCAGCTGGCACGACAGG
TTTCCCGACTGGAAAGCGGGCAGTGAGCGCAACGCAATTAATGTGAGTTAGCTCACTCATTAGGCACCCC
AGGCTTTACACTTTATGCTTCCGGCTCGTATGTTGTGTGGAATTGTGAGCGGATAACAATTTCACACAGG
AAACAGCTATGACCATGATTACGCCAAGCGCGCAATTAACCCTCACTAAAGGGAACAAAAGCTGGAGCTG
CAAGCTTAATGTAGTCTTATGCAATACTCTTGTAGTCTTGCAACATGGTAACGATGAGTTAGCAACATGC
CTTACAAGGAGAGAAAAAGCACCGTGCATGCCGATTGGTGGAAGTAAGGTGGTACGATCGTGCCTTATTA
GGAAGGCAACAGACGGGTCTGACATGGATTGGACGAACCACTGAATTGCCGCATTGCAGAGATATTGTAT
TTAAGTGCCTAGCTCGATACATAAACGGGTCTCTCTGGTTAGACCAGATCTGAGCCTGGGAGCTCTCTGG
CTAACTAGGGAACCCACTGCTTAAGCCTCAATAAAGCTTGCCTTGAGTGCTTCAAGTAGTGTGTGCCCGT
CTGTTGTGTGACTCTGGTAACTAGAGATCCCTCAGACCCTTTTAGTCAGTGTGGAAAATCTCTAGCAGTG
GCGCCCGAACAGGGACTTGAAAGCGAAAGGGAAACCAGAGGAGCTCTCTCGACGCAGGACTCGGCTTGCT
GAAGCGCGCACGGCAAGAGGCGAGGGGCGGCGACTGGTGAGTACGCCAAAAATTTTGACTAGCGGAGGCT
AGAAGGAGAGAGATGGGTGCGAGAGCGTCAGTATTAAGCGGGGGAGAATTAGATCGCGATGGGAAAAAAT
TCGGTTAAGGCCAGGGGGAAAGAAAAAATATAAATTAAAACATATAGTATGGGCAAGCAGGGAGCTAGAA
CGATTCGCAGTTAATCCTGGCCTGTTAGAAACATCAGAAGGCTGTAGACAAATACTGGGACAGCTACAAC
CATCCCTTCAGACAGGATCAGAAGAACTTAGATCATTATATAATACAGTAGCAACCCTCTATTGTGTGCA
TCAAAGGATAGAGATAAAAGACACCAAGGAAGCTTTAGACAAGATAGAGGAAGAGCAAAACAAAAGTAAG
ACCACCGCACAGCAAGCGGCCGCTGATCTTCAGACCTGGAGGAGGAGATATGAGGGACAATTGGAGAAGT
GAATTATATAAATATAAAGTAGTAAAAATTGAACCATTAGGAGTAGCACCCACCAAGGCAAAGAGAAGAG
TGGTGCAGAGAGAAAAAAGAGCAGTGGGAATAGGAGCTTTGTTCCTTGGGTTCTTGGGAGCAGCAGGAAG
CACTATGGGCGCAGCGTCAATGACGCTGACGGTACAGGCCAGACAATTATTGTCTGGTATAGTGCAGCAG
CAGAACAATTTGCTGAGGGCTATTGAGGCGCAACAGCATCTGTTGCAACTCACAGTCTGGGGCATCAAGC
AGCTCCAGGCAAGAATCCTGGCTGTGGAAAGATACCTAAAGGATCAACAGCTCCTGGGGATTTGGGGTTG
CTCTGGAAAACTCATTTGCACCACTGCTGTGCCTTGGAATGCTAGTTGGAGTAATAAATCTCTGGAACAG
ATTTGGAATCACACGACCTGGATGGAGTGGGACAGAGAAATTAACAATTACACAAGCTTAATACACTCCT
TAATTGAAGAATCGCAAAACCAGCAAGAAAAGAATGAACAAGAATTATTGGAATTAGATAAATGGGCAAG
TTTGTGGAATTGGTTTAACATAACAAATTGGCTGTGGTATATAAAATTATTCATAATGATAGTAGGAGGC
TTGGTAGGTTTAAGAATAGTTTTTGCTGTACTTTCTATAGTGAATAGAGTTAGGCAGGGATATTCACCAT
TATCGTTTCAGACCCACCTCCCAACCCCGAGGGGACCCAGAGAGGGCCTATTTCCCATGATTCCTTCATA
TTTGCATATACGATACAAGGCTGTTAGAGAGATAATTAGAATTAATTTGACTGTAAACACAAAGATATTA
GTACAAAATACGTGACGTAGAAAGTAATAATTTCTTGGGTAGTTTGCAGTTTTAAAATTATGTTTTAAAA
TGGACTATCATATGCTTACCGTAACTTGAAAGTATTTCGATTTCTTGGCTTTATATATCTTGTGGAAAGG
ACGAAACACCGATTTGTAGTCACGGACTTTCGTTTAAGAGCTATGCTGGAAACAGCATAGCAAGTTTAAA
TAAGGCTAGTCCGTTATCAACTTGAAAAAGTGGCACCGAGTCGGTGCTTTTTTTGAATTCTAGATCTTGA
GACAAATGGCAGTATTCATCCACAATTTTAAAAGAAAAGGGGGGATTGGGGGGTACAGTGCAGGGGAAAG
AATAGTAGACATAATAGCAACAGACATACAAACTAAAGAATTACAAAAACAAATTACAAAAATTCAAAAT
TTTCGGGTTTATTACAGGGACAGCAGAGATCCACTTTGGCGCCGGCTCGAGTGGCTCCGGTGCCCGTCAG
TGGGCAGAGCGCACATCGCCCACAGTCCCCGAGAAGTTGGGGGGAGGGGTCGGCAATTGAACCGGTGCCT
AGAGAAGGTGGCGCGGGGTAAACTGGGAAAGTGATGTCGTGTACTGGCTCCGCCTTTTTCCCGAGGGTGG
GGGAGAACCGTATATAAGTGCAGTAGTCGCCGTGAACGTTCTTTTTCGCAACGGGTTTGCCGCCAGAACA
CAGGTGTCGTGACGCGGGATCCGCCACCATGACCGAGTACAAGCCCACGGTGCGCCTCGCCACCCGCGAC
GACGTCCCCAGGGCCGTACGCACCCTCGCCGCCGCGTTCGCCGACTACCCCGCCACGCGCCACACCGTCG
ATCCGGACCGCCACATCGAGCGGGTCACCGAGCTGCAAGAACTCTTCCTCACGCGCGTCGGGCTCGACAT
CGGCAAGGTGTGGGTCGCGGACGACGGCGCCGCGGTGGCGGTCTGGACCACGCCGGAGAGCGTCGAAGCG
GGGGCGGTGTTCGCCGAGATCGGCCCGCGCATGGCCGAGTTGAGCGGTTCCCGGCTGGCCGCGCAGCAAC
AGATGGAAGGCCTCCTGGCGCCGCACCGGCCCAAGGAGCCCGCGTGGTTCCTGGCCACCGTCGGAGTCTC
GCCCGACCACCAGGGCAAGGGTCTGGGCAGCGCCGTCGTGCTCCCCGGAGTGGAGGCGGCCGAGCGCGCC
GGGGTGCCCGCCTTCCTGGAGACCTCCGCGCCCCGCAACCTCCCCTTCTACGAGCGGCTCGGCTTCACCG
TCACCGCCGACGTCGAGGTGCCCGAAGGACCGCGCACCTGGTGCATGACCCGCAAGCCCGGTGCCTGAAC
GCGTTAAGTCGACAATCAACCTCTGGATTACAAAATTTGTGAAAGATTGACTGGTATTCTTAACTATGTT
GCTCCTTTTACGCTATGTGGATACGCTGCTTTAATGCCTTTGTATCATGCTATTGCTTCCCGTATGGCTT
TCATTTTCTCCTCCTTGTATAAATCCTGGTTGCTGTCTCTTTATGAGGAGTTGTGGCCCGTTGTCAGGCA
ACGTGGCGTGGTGTGCACTGTGTTTGCTGACGCAACCCCCACTGGTTGGGGCATTGCCACCACCTGTCAG
CTCCTTTCCGGGACTTTCGCTTTCCCCCTCCCTATTGCCACGGCGGAACTCATCGCCGCCTGCCTTGCCC
GCTGCTGGACAGGGGCTCGGCTGTTGGGCACTGACAATTCCGTGGTGTTGTCGGGGAAATCATCGTCCTT
TCCTTGGCTGCTCGCCTGTGTTGCCACCTGGATTCTGCGCGGGACGTCCTTCTGCTACGTCCCTTCGGCC
CTCAATCCAGCGGACCTTCCTTCCCGCGGCCTGCTGCCGGCTCTGCGGCCTCTTCCGCGTCTTCGCCTTC
GCCCTCAGACGAGTCGGATCTCCCTTTGGGCCGCCTCCCCGCGTCGACTTTAAGACCAATGACTTACAAG
GCAGCTGTAGATCTTAGCCACTTTTTAAAAGAAAAGGGGGGACTGGAAGGGCTAATTCACTCCCAACGAA
GACAAGATCTGCTTTTTGCTTGTACTGGGTCTCTCTGGTTAGACCAGATCTGAGCCTGGGAGCTCTCTGG
CTAACTAGGGAACCCACTGCTTAAGCCTCAATAAAGCTTGCCTTGAGTGCTTCAAGTAGTGTGTGCCCGT
CTGTTGTGTGACTCTGGTAACTAGAGATCCCTCAGACCCTTTTAGTCAGTGTGGAAAATCTCTAGCAGTA
CGTATAGTAGTTCATGTCATCTTATTATTCAGTATTTATAACTTGCAAAGAAATGAATATCAGAGAGTGA
GAGGAACTTGTTTATTGCAGCTTATAATGGTTACAAATAAAGCAATAGCATCACAAATTTCACAAATAAA
GCATTTTTTTCACTGCATTCTAGTTGTGGTTTGTCCAAACTCATCAATGTATCTTATCATGTCTGGCTCT
AGCTATCCCGCCCCTAACTCCGCCCATCCCGCCCCTAACTCCGCCCAGTTCCGCCCATTCTCCGCCCCAT
GGCTGACTAATTTTTTTTATTTATGCAGAGGCCGAGGCCGCCTCGGCCTCTGAGCTATTCCAGAAGTAGT
GAGGAGGCTTTTTTGGAGGCCTAGGGACGTACCCAATTCGCCCTATAGTGAGTCGTATTACGCGCGCTCA
CTGGCCGTCGTTTTACAACGTCGTGACTGGGAAAACCCTGGCGTTACCCAACTTAATCGCCTTGCAGCAC
ATCCCCCTTTCGCCAGCTGGCGTAATAGCGAAGAGGCCCGCACCGATCGCCCTTCCCAACAGTTGCGCAG
CCTGAATGGCGAATGGG
[124 nt withheld, positions 4918-5041]
C
[91 nt withheld, positions 5043-5133]
A
[49 nt withheld, positions 5135-5183]
CCTTTGACGTTGGAGTCCACGTTCTTT
[37 nt withheld, positions 5211-5247]
ACCCTATCTCGGTCTATTCTTTTGATTTATAAGGGATTTTGCCGATTTCGGCCTATTGGTTAAAAAATGA
GCTGATTTAACAAAAATTTAACGCGAATTTTAACAAAATATTAACGCTTACAATTTAGGTGGCACTTTTC
GGGGAAATGTGCGCGGAACCCCTATTTGTTTATTTTTCTAAATACATTCAAATATGTATCCGCTCATGAG
ACAATAACCCTGATAAATGCTTCAATAATATTGAAAAAGGAAGAGTATGAGTATTCAACATTTCCGTGTC
GCCCTTATTCCCTTTTTTGCGGCATTTTGCCTTCCTGTTTTTGCTCACCCAGAAACGCTGGTGAAAGTAA
AAGATGCTGAAGATCAGTTGGGTGCACGAGTGGGTTACATCGAACTGGATCTCAACAGCGGTAAGATCCT
TGAGAGTTTTCGCCCCGAAGAACGTTTTCCAATGATGAGCACTTTTAAAGTTCTGCTATGTGGCGCGGTA
TTATCCCGTATTGACGCCGGGCAAGAGCAACTCGGTCGCCGCATACACTATTCTCAGAATGACTTGGTTG
AGTACTCACCAGTCACAGAAAAGCATCTTACGGATGGCATGACAGTAAGAGAATTATGCAGTGCTGCCAT
AACCATGAGTGATAACACTGCGGCCAACTTACTTCTGACAACGATCGGAGGACCGAAGGAGCTAACCGCT
TTTTTGCACAACATGGGGGATCATGTAACTCGCCTTGATCGTTGGGAACCGGAGCTGAATGAAGCCATAC
CAAACGACGAGCGTGACACCACGATGCCTGTAGCAATGGCAACAACGTTGCGCAAACTATTAACTGGCGA
ACTACTTACTCTAGCTTCCCGGCAACAATTAATAGACTGGATGGAGGCGGATAAAGTTGCAGGACCACTT
CTGCGCTCGGCCCTTCCGGCTGGCTGGTTTATTGCTGATAAATCTGGAGCCGGTGAGCGTGGGTCTCGCG
GTATCATTGCAGCACTGGGGCCAGATGGTAAGCCCTCCCGTATCGTAGTTATCTACACGACGGGGAGTCA
GGCAACTATGGATGAACGAAATAGACAGATCGCTGAGATAGGTGCCTCACTGATTAAGCATTGGTAACTG
TCAGACCAAGTTTACTCATATATACTTTAGATTGATTTAAAACTTCATTTTTAATTTAAAAGGATCTAGG
TGAAGATCCTTTTTGATAATCTCATGACCAAAATCCCTTAACGTGAGTTTTCGTTCCACTGAGCGTCAGA
CCCCGTAGAAAAGATCAAAGGATCTTCTTGAGATCCTTTTTTTCTGCGCGTAATCTGCTGCTTGCAAACA
AAAAAACCACCGCTACCAGCGGTGGTTTGTTTGCCGGATCAAGAGCTACCAACTCTTTTTCCGAAGGTAA
CTGGCTTCAGCAGAGCGCAGATACCAAATACTGTTCTTCTAGTGTAGCCGTAGTTAGGCCACCACTTCAA
GAACTCTGTAGCACCGCCTACATACCTCGCTCTGCTAATCCTGTTACCAGTGGCTGCTGCCAGTGGCGAT
AAGTCGTGTCTTACCGGGTTGGACTCAAGACGATAGTTACCGGATAAGGCGCAGCGGTCGGGCTGAACGG
GGGGTTCGTGCACACAGCCCAGCTTGGAGCGAACGACCTACACCGAACTGAGATACCTACAGCGTGAGCT
ATGAGAAAGCGCCACGCTTCCCGAAGGGAGAAAGGCGGACAGGTATCCGGTAAGCGGCAGGGTCGGAACA
GGAGAGCGCACGAGGGAGCTTCCAGGGGGAAACGCCTGGTATCTTTATAGTCCTGTCGGGTTTCGCCACC
TCTGACTTGAGCGTCGATTTTTGTGATGCTCGTCAGGGGGGCGGAGCCTATGGAAAAACGCCAGCAACGC
GGCCTTTTTACGGTTCCTGGCCTTTTGCTGGCCTTTTGCTCACATGTTCTTTCCTGCGTTATCCCCTGAT
TCTGTGGATAACCGTATTACCGCCTTTGAGTGAGCTGATACCGCTCGCCGCAGCCGAACGACCGAGCGCA
GCGAGTCAGTGAGCGAGGAAGCGGA
